>Addgene plasmid #119600 | pC0.285 | addgene full sequence | sequence record 234778 | Addgene NGS Result
TGAGACCACGAAGTGGCTCTTCAGTGGACGAAAGGGCCTCGTGATACGCCTATTTTTATAGGTTAATGTC
ATGATAATAATGGTTTCTTAGACGTCAGGTGGCACTTTTCGGGGAAATGTGCGCGGAACCCCTATTTGTT
TATTTTTCTAAATACATTCAAATATGTATCCGCTCATGAGACAATAACCCTGATAAATGCTTCAATAATA
TTGAAAAAGGAAGAGTATGCGCTCACGCAACTGGTCCAGAACCTTGACCGAACGCAGCGGTGGTAACGGC
GCAGTGGCGGTTTTCATGGCTTGTTATGACTGTTTTTTTTTGGGGTACAGTCTATGCCTCGGGCATCCAA
GCAGCAAGCGCGTTACGCCGTGGGTCGATGTTTGATGTTATGGAGCAGCAACGATGTTACGCAGCAGGGC
AGTCGCCCTAAAACAAAGTTAAACATCATGAGGGAAGCGGTGATCGCCGAAGTATCGACTCAACTATCAG
AGGTAGTTGGCGTCATCGAGCGCCATCTCGAACCGACGTTGCTGGCCGTACATTTGTACGGCTCCGCAGT
GGATGGCGGCCTGAAGCCACACAGCGATATTGATTTGCTGGTTACGGTGACCGTAAGGCTTGATGAAACA
ACGCGGCGAGCTTTGATCAACGACCTTTTGGAAACTTCGGCTTCCCCTGGAGAGAGCGAGATTCTCCGCG
CTGTAGAAGTCACCATTGTTGTGCACGACGACATCATTCCGTGGCGTTATCCAGCTAAGCGCGAACTGCA
ATTTGGAGAATGGCAGCGCAATGACATTCTTGCAGGTATCTTCGAGCCAGCCACGATCGACATTGATCTG
GCTATCTTGCTGACAAAAGCAAGAGAACATAGCGTTGCCTTGGTAGGTCCAGCGGCGGAGGAACTCTTTG
ATCCGGTTCCTGAACAGGATCTATTTGAGGCGCTAAATGAAACCTTAACGCTATGGAACTCGCCGCCCGA
CTGGGCTGGCGATGAGCGAAATGTAGTGCTTACGTTGTCCCGCATTTGGTACAGCGCAGTAACCGGCAAA
ATCGCGCCGAAGGATGTCGCTGCCGACTGGGCAATGGAGCGCCTGCCGGCCCAGTATCAGCCCGTCATAC
TTGAAGCTAGACAGGCTTATCTTGGACAAGAAGAAGATCGCTTGGCCTCGCGCGCAGATCAGTTGGAAGA
ATTTGTCCATTACGTAAAAGGCGAGATCACCAAGGTAGTCGGCAAATAACTGTCAGACCAAGTTTACTCA
TATATACTTTAGATTGATTTAAAACTTCATTTTTAATTTAAAAGGATCTAGGTGAAGATCCTTTTTGATA
ATCTCATGACCAAAATCCCTTAACGTGAGTTTTCGTTCCACTGAGCGTCAGACCCCGTAGAAAAGATCAA
AGGATCTTCTTGAGATCCTTTTTTTCTGCGCGTAATCTGCTGCTTGCAAACAAAAAAACCACCGCTACCA
GCGGTGGTTTGTTTGCCGGATCAAGAGCTACCAACTCTTTTTCCGAAGGTAACTGGCTTCAGCAGAGCGC
AGATACCAAATACTGTTCTTCTAGTGTAGCCGTAGTTAGGCCACCACTTCAAGAACTCTGTAGCACCGCC
TACATACCTCGCTCTGCTAATCCTGTTACCAGTGGCTGCTGCCAGTGGCGATAAGTCGTGTCTTACCGGG
TTGGACTCAAGACGATAGTTACCGGATAAGGCGCAGCGGTCGGGCTGAACGGGGGGTTCGTGCACACAGC
CCAGCTTGGAGCGAACGACCTACACCGAACTGAGATACCTACAGCGTGAGCTATGAGAAAGCGCCACGCT
TCCCGAAGGGAGAAAGGCGGACAGGTATCCGGTAAGCGGCAGGGTCGGAACAGGAGAGCGCACGAGGGAG
CTTCCAGGGGGAAACGCCTGGTATCTTTATAGTCCTGTCGGGTTTCGCCACCTCTGACTTGAGCGTCGAT
TTTTGTGATGCTCGTCAGGGGGGCGGAGCCTATGGAAAAACGCCAGCAACGCGGCCTTTTTACGGTTCCT
GGCCTTTTGCTGGCCTTTTGCTCACATGTTCTTTCCTGCGTTATCCCCTGATTCTGTGGATAACCGTATT
ACCGCCTTTGAGTGAGCTGATACCGCTCGCCGCAGCCGAACGACCGAGCGCAGCGAGTCAGTGAGCGAGG
AAGCGGAAGAGCGCCCAATACGCAAACCGCCTCTCCCCGCGCGTTGGCCGATTCATTAATCACTCTGTGG
TCTCAGGAGTGATCGGCACGTAAGAGGTTCCAACTTTCACCATAATGAAATAAGATCACTACCGGGCGTA
TTTTTTGAGTTATCGAGATTTTCAGGAGCTAAGGAAGCTAAATAGTGGAGGTAGGGGATTAATG
Features (pLannotate 1.2.2; 7 found; start..end, strand, type, name):
    122..226     +  promoter       AmpR promoter: bla
    217..297     -  CDS            int (fragment): INT2_ECOLX - Protein inferred from homology: Swiss-Prot protein existence level 3. Putative integrase believed to be involved in the insertion of antibiotic resistance genes into plasmids and transposons. From Escherichia coli.
    385..441     +  CDS            GmR (fragment): gentamycin acetyltransferase; aacC1; confers resistance to gentamycin
    448..1236    +  CDS            aadA: S3AD_ECOLX - Experimental evidence at protein level: Swiss-Prot protein existence level 1. Mediates bacterial resistance to the antibiotics streptomycin and spectinomycin. From Escherichia coli.
   1410..1998    +  rep_origin     ori: high-copy-number ColE1/pMB1/pBR322/pUC origin of replication
   2181..2230    +  CDS            lacI (fragment): lac repressor; lacI; The lac repressor binds to the lac operator to inhibit transcription in E. coli. This inhibition can be relieved by adding lactose or isopropyl-β-D-thiogalactopyranoside (IPTG).
   2250..2352    +  promoter       cat promoter: promoter of the E. coli cat gene encoding chloramphenicol acetyltransferase
