[The description below was written by a language model from this plasmid's Addgene catalogue record and pLannotate feature annotations shown in this document.]
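Description:
pC0.285 is a Level 0 promoter part from the CyanoGate modular cloning suite, which extends the plant MoClo Golden Gate syntax to cyanobacterial engineering. It is built in the pICH41295 acceptor backbone (about 2.2 kb without insert) and is a small, high-copy E. coli plasmid of roughly 2.4 kb. The feature table shows a ColE1/pUC-type origin of replication and an aadA gene conferring spectinomycin/streptomycin resistance, consistent with the listed spectinomycin selection. An AmpR (bla) promoter lies upstream of this region. Short fragments annotated as an integrase, a gentamicin acetyltransferase and lacI also appear; these are most likely remnants of the resistance cassette's integron origin and of the backbone rather than functional genes.

The payload is Pcat, a 121 bp insert listed as synthetic and described by the depositor as the promoter of the chloramphenicol acetyltransferase gene from Salmonella enterica. The automated annotation detects it as a cat promoter of about 100 bp near the end of the sequence record, labelling it as the E. coli cat promoter. The part was inserted using BpiI, a Type IIS enzyme, and both sites were destroyed during cloning, as is usual when a part is domesticated into a Level 0 MoClo acceptor. No coding sequence, reporter or terminator accompanies the promoter.

The plasmid is therefore a storage and donor vector. In the MoClo scheme, a Level 0 promoter part is combined with other standard parts, such as coding sequences and terminators, to build Level 1 transcription units and higher-order multigene constructs. The record does not give the promoter's strength or its behaviour in particular cyanobacterial hosts.
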