Addgene plasmid #119600: pC0.285
Purpose: Level 0 part. Promoter
Depositing lab: Alistair McCormick. Depositing organization: University of Edinburgh. Publication: CyanoGate: A Modular Cloning Suite for Engineering Cyanobacteria Based on the Plant MoClo Syntax. Vasudevan R, Gale GAR, Schiavon AA, Puzorjov A, Malin J, Gillespie MD, Vavitsas K, Zulkower V, Wang B, Howe CJ, Lea-Smith DJ, McCormick AJ. Plant Physiol. 2019 May;180(1):39-55. doi: 10.1104/pp.18.01401. Epub 2019 Feb 28. PubMed 30819783.
Backbone
  Vector backbone: PICH41295
  Backbone size w/o insert (bp): 2247
  Vector type: Synthetic Biology
Growth in bacteria
  Bacterial resistance: Spectinomycin, 50 μg/mL
  Growth temperature: 37°C
  Growth strain: DH5alpha
  Copy number: High Copy
Gene/Insert
  Gene/Insert name: Pcat
  Species: Synthetic
  Insert size (bp): 121
  Cloning method: Restriction Enzyme; 5′ cloning site BpiI (destroyed during cloning); 3′ cloning site BpiI (destroyed during cloning)
  Sequencing primers: 5′ ttgagtgagctgataccgct; 3′ GTCTCATGAGCGGATACATATTTGAATG
Terms and licenses: Academic/Nonprofit Terms; Industry Terms: Not Available to Industry
Depositor comments: Promoter for the chloramphenicol acetyl transferase (CAT) gene in Salmonella enterica. Please visit https://www.biorxiv.org/content/10.1101/426700v1 for bioRxiv preprint.
How to cite: pC0.285 was a gift from Alistair McCormick (Addgene plasmid # 119600 ; http://n2t.net/addgene:119600 ; RRID:Addgene_119600)
