>Addgene plasmid #119600 | pC0.285 | depositor partial sequence | sequence record 226094 | Pcat
TGATCGGCACGTAAGAGGTTCCAACTTTCACCATAATGAAATAAGATCACTACCGGGCGTATTTTTTGAG
TTATCGAGATTTTCAGGAGCTAAGGAAGCTAAA
